Addgene plasmid #223312: pAAV_hU6p_shRNA-Scrambled_mSyn1p_EGFP
Purpose: scrambled shRNA
Depositing lab: Michael Wehr. Depositing organization: Systasy Bioscience GmbH. Publication: Polypharmacological profiling across protein target families and cellular pathways using the multiplexed cell-based assay platform safetyProfiler reveals efficacy, potency and side effects of drugs. Popovic L, Brankatschk B, Palladino G, Rossner MJ, Wehr MC. Biomed Pharmacother. 2024 Nov;180:117523. doi: 10.1016/j.biopha.2024.117523. Epub 2024 Oct 14. PubMed 39405910.
Backbone
  Vector backbone: pAAV
  Vector type: Mammalian Expression, AAV
Growth in bacteria
  Bacterial resistance: Ampicillin, 100 μg/mL
  Growth temperature: 37°C
  Growth strain: NEB Stable
  Copy number: High Copy
Gene/Insert
  Gene/Insert name: control shRNA
  gRNA/shRNA sequence: Unspecified
  Species: Synthetic
  Tag / fusion protein: EGFP (C terminal on backbone)
  Cloning method: Restriction Enzyme; 5′ cloning site XhoI (unknown if destroyed); 3′ cloning site SpeI (unknown if destroyed)
Terms and licenses: Academic/Nonprofit Terms; Industry Terms: Not Available to Industry
How to cite: pAAV_hU6p_shRNA-Scrambled_mSyn1p_EGFP was a gift from Michael Wehr (Addgene plasmid # 223312 ; http://n2t.net/addgene:223312 ; RRID:Addgene_223312)
