[The description below was written by a language model from this plasmid's Addgene catalogue record and pLannotate feature annotations shown in this document.]
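Description:
pAAV_hU6p_shRNA-Scrambled_mSyn1p_EGFP is an adeno-associated virus transfer plasmid (pAAV backbone, about 6 kb) for mammalian expression, serving as a non-targeting control for RNA interference experiments. It is propagated in E. coli through a high-copy ColE1/pUC-type origin and selected with ampicillin via the β-lactamase gene and its native promoter. The recommended recombination-deficient growth strain reflects the tendency of AAV inverted terminal repeats to rearrange in bacteria. Outside the viral cassette, the backbone carries an SV40 promoter, an SP6 promoter and short remnants of lacI, rop, bom and the tetracycline resistance gene. These appear to be vestiges of earlier cloning vectors and are not functional parts of the design.

Between the AAV2 ITRs, which are annotated as fragments and direct replication and packaging of the intervening DNA into AAV particles, sit two expression units. The human U6 RNA polymerase III promoter drives a synthetic scrambled shRNA, cloned between XhoI and SpeI sites; the record does not give the hairpin sequence. Downstream, EGFP is expressed as a separate reporter. The plasmid name indicates that it is driven by a mouse synapsin 1 promoter, which would confer neuron-restricted expression, but this promoter is not annotated in the feature table and presumably occupies the unannotated gap between the U6 region and EGFP. The catalogue lists EGFP as a tag, but it marks transduced cells and is not fused to any protein. A WPRE enhances EGFP transcript stability and expression, and the bovine growth hormone polyadenylation signal terminates the transcript. The construct is suited to packaging into AAV for delivery to neurons as a fluorescently traceable negative control alongside matched gene-specific knockdown vectors.
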