Features (pLannotate 1.2.2; 18 found; start..end, strand, type, name):
      2..133     -  repeat_region  AAV2 ITR (fragment): inverted terminal repeat of adeno-associated virus serotype 2 inverted
    207..447     +  promoter       U6 promoter: RNA polymerase III promoter for human U6 snRNA
   1061..1780    +  CDS            EGFP: the original enhanced GFP (Yang et al., 1996) mammalian codon-optimized
   1784..1808    +  misc_feature   MCS (fragment): pBluescript multiple cloning site
   1808..2396    +  misc_feature   WPRE: woodchuck hepatitis virus posttranscriptional regulatory element
   2429..2653    +  polyA_signal   bGH poly(A) signal: bovine growth hormone polyadenylation signal
   2657..2678    +  promoter       SV40 promoter (fragment): SV40 enhancer and early promoter
   2739..2830    +  repeat_region  AAV2 ITR (fragment): inverted terminal repeat of adeno-associated virus serotype 2 inverted
   2830..2859    -  repeat_region  AAV2 ITR (fragment): inverted terminal repeat of adeno-associated virus serotype 2 inverted
   2863..3192    -  promoter       SV40 promoter: SV40 enhancer and early promoter
   3199..3255    -  CDS            lacI (fragment): lac repressor; lacI; The lac repressor binds to the lac operator to inhibit transcription in E. coli. This inhibition can be relieved by adding lactose or isopropyl-β-D-thiogalactopyranoside (IPTG).
   3438..4026    -  rep_origin     ori: high-copy-number ColE1/pMB1/pBR322/pUC origin of replication
   4197..5057    -  CDS            AmpR: β-lactamase; bla; confers resistance to ampicillin, carbenicillin, and related antibiotics
   5058..5162    -  promoter       AmpR promoter: bla
   5257..5292    +  CDS            rop (fragment): Rop protein, which maintains plasmids at low copy number; rop
   5394..5442    +  misc_feature   bom (fragment): basis of mobility region from pBR322
   5443..5722    -  CDS            TcR (fragment): tetracycline efflux protein; tet; confers resistance to tetracycline
   5950..5968    +  promoter       SP6 promoter: promoter for bacteriophage SP6 RNA polymerase
>Addgene plasmid #223312 | pAAV_hU6p_shRNA-Scrambled_mSyn1p_EGFP | addgene full sequence | sequence record 449396 | Addgene NGS Result
TAGCTGCGCGCTCGCTCGCTCACTGAGGCCGCCCGGGCAAAGCCCGGGCGTCGGGCGACCTTTGGTCGCC
CGGCCTCAGTGAGCGAGCGAGCGCGCAGAGAGGGAGTGGCCAACTCCATCACTAGGGGTTCCTTGTAGTT
AATGATTAACCCGCCATGCTACTTATCTACGTAGCCATGCTCTAGGTACCGGCCGCCCCCTTCACCGAGG
GCCTATTTCCCATGATTCCTTCATATTTGCATATACGATACAAGGCTGTTAGAGAGATAATTGGAATTAA
TTTGACTGTAAACACAAAGATATTAGTACAAAATACGTGACGTAGAAAGTAATAATTTCTTGGGTAGTTT
GCAGTTTTAAAATTATGTTTTAAAATGGACTATCATATGCTTACCGTAACTTGAAAGTATTTCGATTTCT
TGGCTTTATATATCTTGTGGAAAGGACGAAACACCGTGTCGCTTCGGCAGCACATATACTAGCTCGAGCC
TAAGGTTAAGTCGCCCTCGTTCAAGAGACGAGGGCGACTTAACCTTAGGTTTTTTACTAGTCGACAGAGT
TGTTATAGGAGATGTCTCCCCGGGAACACTGCAGGAAGGAGAATTTCTACATTTATGTTCCCCTCTGAGT
GTGCTTCTATCCCCAAAATGCCTTCAAAGGTGAAAATCAACACTGGAAACCCAAGTATCTGGGAAGGGCA
AGAGTGTGTAAGTGCAAGTTAGCCTAAGGAATAGGAAGAGGTTGGTAAACAGGGTAGGATCGTGGGAGGG
AGTTTCGTTACTACAGGTCCGGACCCTCAGGACAAGAACCCCACCCCCACTCCCCAAATTGCGCATCCCC
CGCCCCCATCAGAGGGGGAGGGGAAGAGGTTGCGGCGCGGCGCATGCGCACTGTCGGATTCAGCACCGCG
GTCAGAGCCTTCGCCTCCGCTGCCGGCGCGCACCACCACCTCCCCAGCACCAAAGGCTGACTGACGTCAC
TCACTAGCCCTCCCCAAACTCCCCTTCCTCGCCGCCTTGGTCGCGTCCATGCTGTCGTGAGTCCAGTCGG
AGACGCCACCATGGTGAGCAAGGGCGAGGAGCTGTTCACCGGGGTGGTGCCCATCCTGGTCGAGCTGGAC
GGCGACGTAAACGGCCACAAGTTCAGCGTGTCCGGCGAGGGCGAGGGCGATGCCACCTACGGCAAGCTGA
CCCTGAAGTTCATCTGCACCACCGGCAAGCTGCCCGTGCCCTGGCCCACCCTCGTGACCACCCTGACCTA
CGGCGTGCAGTGCTTCAGCCGCTACCCCGACCACATGAAGCAGCACGACTTCTTCAAGTCCGCCATGCCC
GAAGGCTACGTCCAGGAGCGCACCATCTTCTTCAAGGACGACGGCAACTACAAGACCCGCGCCGAGGTGA
AGTTCGAGGGCGACACCCTGGTGAACCGCATCGAGCTGAAGGGCATCGACTTCAAGGAGGACGGCAACAT
CCTGGGGCACAAGCTGGAGTACAACTACAACAGCCACAACGTCTATATCATGGCCGACAAGCAGAAGAAC
GGCATCAAGGTGAACTTCAAGATCCGCCACAACATCGAGGACGGCAGCGTGCAGCTCGCCGACCACTACC
AGCAGAACACCCCCATCGGCGACGGCCCCGTGCTGCTGCCCGACAACCACTACCTGAGCACCCAGTCCGC
CCTGAGCAAAGACCCCAACGAGAAGCGCGATCACATGGTCCTGCTGGAGTTCGTGACCGCCGCCGGGATC
ACTCTCGGCATGGACGAGCTGTACAAGTAATTCGAATTCGATATCAAGCTTATCGATAATCAACCTCTGG
ATTACAAAATTTGTGAAAGATTGACTGGTATTCTTAACTATGTTGCTCCTTTTACGCTATGTGGATACGC
TGCTTTAATGCCTTTGTATCATGCTATTGCTTCCCGTATGGCTTTCATTTTCTCCTCCTTGTATAAATCC
TGGTTGCTGTCTCTTTATGAGGAGTTGTGGCCCGTTGTCAGGCAACGTGGCGTGGTGTGCACTGTGTTTG
CTGACGCAACCCCCACTGGTTGGGGCATTGCCACCACCTGTCAGCTCCTTTCCGGGACTTTCGCTTTCCC
CCTCCCTATTGCCACGGCGGAACTCATCGCCGCCTGCCTTGCCCGCTGCTGGACAGGGGCTCGGCTGTTG
GGCACTGACAATTCCGTGGTGTTGTCGGGGAAATCATCGTCCTTTCCTTGGCTGCTCGCCTGTGTTGCCA
CCTGGATTCTGCGCGGGACGTCCTTCTGCTACGTCCCTTCGGCCCTCAATCCAGCGGACCTTCCTTCCCG
CGGCCTGCTGCCGGCTCTGCGGCCTCTTCCGCGTCTTCGCCTTCGCCCTCAGACGAGTCGGATCTCCCTT
TGGGCCGCCTCCCCGCATCGATACCGTCGACTCGCTGATCAGCCTCGACTGTGCCTTCTAGTTGCCAGCC
ATCTGTTGTTTGCCCCTCCCCCGTGCCTTCCTTGACCCTGGAAGGTGCCACTCCCACTGTCCTTTCCTAA
TAAAATGAGGAAATTGCATCGCATTGTCTGAGTAGGTGTCATTCTATTCTGGGGGGTGGGGTGGGGCAGG
ACAGCAAGGGGGAGGATTGGGAAGACAATAGCAGGCATGCTGGGGATGCGGTGGGCTCTATGGCTTCTGA
GGCGGAAAGAACCAGCTGGGGCTCGACTAGAGCATGGCTACGTAGATAAGTAGCATGGCGGGTTAATCAT
TAACTACAAGGAACCCCTAGTGATGGAGTTGGCCACTCCCTCTCTGCGCGCTCGCTCGCTCACTGAGGCC
GGGCGACCAAAGGTCGCCCGACGCCCGGGCGGCCTCAGTGAGCGAGCGAGCGCGCAGAGCTTTTTGCAAA
AGCCTAGGCCTCCAAAAAAGCCTCCTCACTACTTCTGGAATAGCTCAGAGGCCGAGGCGGCCTCGGCCTC
TGCATAAATAAAAAAAATTAGTCAGCCATGGGGCGGAGAATGGGCGGAACTGGGCGGAGTTAGGGGCGGG
ATGGGCGGAGTTAGGGGCGGGACTATGGTTGCTGACTAATTGAGATGCATGCTTTGCATACTTCTGCCTG
CTGGGGAGCCTGGGGACTTTCCACACCTGGTTGCTGACTAATTGAGATGCATGCTTTGCATACTTCTGCC
TGCTGGGGAGCCTGGGGACTTTCCACACCCTAACTGACACACATTCCACAGCTGCATTAATGAATCGGCC
AACGCGCGGGGAGAGGCGGTTTGCGTATTGGGCGCTCTTCCGCTTCCTCGCTCACTGACTCGCTGCGCTC
GGTCGTTCGGCTGCGGCGAGCGGTATCAGCTCACTCAAAGGCGGTAATACGGTTATCCACAGAATCAGGG
GATAACGCAGGAAAGAACATGTGAGCAAAAGGCCAGCAAAAGGCCAGGAACCGTAAAAAGGCCGCGTTGC
TGGCGTTTTTCCATAGGCTCCGCCCCCCTGACGAGCATCACAAAAATCGACGCTCAAGTCAGAGGTGGCG
AAACCCGACAGGACTATAAAGATACCAGGCGTTTCCCCCTGGAAGCTCCCTCGTGCGCTCTCCTGTTCCG
ACCCTGCCGCTTACCGGATACCTGTCCGCCTTTCTCCCTTCGGGAAGCGTGGCGCTTTCTCATAGCTCAC
GCTGTAGGTATCTCAGTTCGGTGTAGGTCGTTCGCTCCAAGCTGGGCTGTGTGCACGAACCCCCCGTTCA
GCCCGACCGCTGCGCCTTATCCGGTAACTATCGTCTTGAGTCCAACCCGGTAAGACACGACTTATCGCCA
CTGGCAGCAGCCACTGGTAACAGGATTAGCAGAGCGAGGTATGTAGGCGGTGCTACAGAGTTCTTGAAGT
GGTGGCCTAACTACGGCTACACTAGAAGAACAGTATTTGGTATCTGCGCTCTGCTGAAGCCAGTTACCTT
CGGAAAAAGAGTTGGTAGCTCTTGATCCGGCAAACAAACCACCGCTGGTAGCGGTGGTTTTTTTGTTTGC
AAGCAGCAGATTACGCGCAGAAAAAAAGGATCTCAAGAAGATCCTTTGATCTTTTCTACGGGGTCTGACG
CTCAGTGGAACGAAAACTCACGTTAAGGGATTTTGGTCATGAGATTATCAAAAAGGATCTTCACCTAGAT
CCTTTTAAATTAAAAATGAAGTTTTAAATCAATCTAAAGTATATATGAGTAAACTTGGTCTGACAGTTAC
CAATGCTTAATCAGTGAGGCACCTATCTCAGCGATCTGTCTATTTCGTTCATCCATAGTTGCCTGACTCC
CCGTCGTGTAGATAACTACGATACGGGAGGGCTTACCATCTGGCCCCAGTGCTGCAATGATACCGCGAGA
CCCACGCTCACCGGCTCCAGATTTATCAGCAATAAACCAGCCAGCCGGAAGGGCCGAGCGCAGAAGTGGT
CCTGCAACTTTATCCGCCTCCATCCAGTCTATTAATTGTTGCCGGGAAGCTAGAGTAAGTAGTTCGCCAG
TTAATAGTTTGCGCAACGTTGTTGCCATTGCTACAGGCATCGTGGTGTCACGCTCGTCGTTTGGTATGGC
TTCATTCAGCTCCGGTTCCCAACGATCAAGGCGAGTTACATGATCCCCCATGTTGTGCAAAAAAGCGGTT
AGCTCCTTCGGTCCTCCGATCGTTGTCAGAAGTAAGTTGGCCGCAGTGTTATCACTCATGGTTATGGCAG
CACTGCATAATTCTCTTACTGTCATGCCATCCGTAAGATGCTTTTCTGTGACTGGTGAGTACTCAACCAA
GTCATTCTGAGAATAGTGTATGCGGCGACCGAGTTGCTCTTGCCCGGCGTCAATACGGGATAATACCGCG
CCACATAGCAGAACTTTAAAAGTGCTCATCATTGGAAAACGTTCTTCGGGGCGAAAACTCTCAAGGATCT
TACCGCTGTTGAGATCCAGTTCGATGTAACCCACTCGTGCACCCAACTGATCTTCAGCATCTTTTACTTT
CACCAGCGTTTCTGGGTGAGCAAAAACAGGAAGGCAAAATGCCGCAAAAAAGGGAATAAGGGCGACACGG
AAATGTTGAATACTCATACTCTTCCTTTTTCAATATTATTGAAGCATTTATCAGGGTTATTGTCTCATGA
GCGGATACATATTTGAATGTATTTAGAAAAATAAACAAATAGGGGTTCCGCGCACATTTCCCCGAAAAGT
GCCACCTGACGTCTAAGAAACCATTATTATCATGACATTAACCTATAAAAATAGGCGTATCACGAGGCCC
TTTCGTCTCGCGCGTTTCGGTGATGACGGTGAAAACCTCTGACACATGCAGCTCCCGGAGACGGTCACAG
CTTGTCTGTAAGCGGATGCCGGGAGCAGACAAGCCCGTCAGGGCGCGTCAGCGGGTGTTGGCGGGTGTCG
GGGCTGGCTTAACTATGCGGCATCAGAGCAGATTGTACTGAGAGTGCACCATTCGACGCTCTCCCTTATG
CGACTCCTGCATTAGGAAGCAGCCCAGTAGTAGGTTGAGGCCGTTGAGCACCGCCGCCGCAAGGAATGGT
GCATGCAAGGAGATGGCGCCCAACAGTCCCCCGGCCACGGGGCCTGCCACCATACCCACGCCGAAACAAG
CGCTCATGAGCCCGAAGTGGCGAGCCCGATCTTCCCCATCGGTGATGTCGGCGATATAGGCGCCAGCAAC
CGCACCTGTGGCGCCGGTGATGCCGGCCACGATGCGTCCGGCGTAGAGGATCTGGCTAGCGATGACCCTG
CTGATTGGTTCGCTGACCATTTCCGGGTGCGGGACGGCGTTACCAGAAACTCAGAAGGTTCGTCCAACCA
AACCGACTCTGACGGCAGTTTACGAGAGAGATGATAGGGTCTGCTTCAGTAAGCCAGATGCTACACAATT
AGGCTTGTACATATTGTCGTTAGAACGCGGCTACAATTAATACATAACCTTATGTATCATACACATACGA
TTTAGGTGACACTATAGAATACACGGAATTAATTC
